Addgene plasmid #179270: GFP-LacI-p300
Purpose: Expresses GFP-LacI-p300 fusion plasmid
Depositing lab: Lienhard Schmitz. Publication: Testing the Effect of Histone Acetyltransferases on Local Chromatin Compaction. Pfisterer M, Schmitz ML. Methods Mol Biol. 2023;2589:361-376. doi: 10.1007/978-1-0716-2788-4_24. PubMed 36255637.
Backbone
  Vector backbone: GFP-LacI-polylinker
  Backbone size w/o insert (bp): 7304
  Total vector size (bp): 14469
  Vector type: Mammalian Expression
  Selectable markers: Neomycin (select with G418)
Growth in bacteria
  Bacterial resistance: Ampicillin, 100 μg/mL
  Growth temperature: 37°C
  Growth strain: NEB10β cells
  Copy number: High Copy
Gene/Insert
  Gene/Insert name: E1A binding protein p300
  Species: H. sapiens (human)
  Insert size (bp): 7242
  GenBank ID: NM_001429.1 NG_009817.1
  Entrez Gene: EP300 (a.k.a. KAT3B, MKHK2, RSTS2, p300)
  Promoter: CMV
  Tag / fusion protein: GFP-LacI (N terminal on backbone)
  Cloning method: Restriction Enzyme; 5′ cloning site Acc65I (not destroyed); 3′ cloning site XhoI (not destroyed)
  Sequencing primers: 5′ GTGAAGGGCAATCAGCTGTT; 3′ TAGAAGGCACAGTCGAGG
Terms and licenses: Academic/Nonprofit Terms; Industry Terms: Not Available to Industry
How to cite: GFP-LacI-p300 was a gift from Lienhard Schmitz (Addgene plasmid # 179270 ; http://n2t.net/addgene:179270 ; RRID:Addgene_179270)
