[The description below was written by a language model from this plasmid's Addgene catalogue record and pLannotate feature annotations shown in this document.]
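Description:
GFP-LacI-p300 is a mammalian expression plasmid of about 14.5 kb, built on the GFP-LacI-polylinker backbone. It produces human p300 (EP300, also known as KAT3B) fused at its N terminus to EGFP and the E. coli lac repressor. The roughly 7.2 kb EP300 insert was cloned between Acc65I and XhoI sites, both retained, downstream of the EGFP and lacI coding sequences. The resulting single long open reading frame is driven by the CMV immediate-early enhancer/promoter and terminated by the bGH polyadenylation signal. A T7 promoter lies just upstream of EGFP. The automated annotation labels only the catalytic histone acetyltransferase core within the p300 region, but the insert size is consistent with the complete coding sequence. A short hit annotated as a truncated HIV-1 LTR fragment next to the CMV promoter is probably an incidental sequence match, since nothing else in the record points to a lentiviral vector.

In bacteria the plasmid is maintained at high copy number through a ColE1/pUC-type origin and selected with ampicillin. An f1 origin is also present. For mammalian cells, an SV40 early promoter drives the neomycin phosphotransferase gene, followed by an SV40 poly(A) signal, which allows G418 selection. A residual ble fragment and remnants of the lac promoter/operator are also annotated.

The LacI moiety tethers the fusion to lac operator sequences, so the protein can be recruited to a lacO array integrated in a cell's genome, while EGFP marks that locus by fluorescence microscopy. According to the associated publication, the construct is used to test how targeting a histone acetyltransferase such as p300 affects local chromatin compaction.
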