Features (pLannotate 1.2.2; 22 found; start..end, strand, type, name):
    117..908     +  CDS            neo: KKA2_KLEPN - Also known as kan, nptII. Experimental evidence at protein level: Swiss-Prot protein existence level 1. Resistance to kanamycin, neomycin, paromomycin, ribostamycin, butirosin and gentamicin B. From Klebsiella pneumoniae.
    932..1090    +  CDS            ble (fragment): BLE_KLEPN - Experimental evidence at protein level: Swiss-Prot protein existence level 1. Binding protein with a strong affinity to the bleomycin family of antibiotics. Binds to CL990; an antimitotic-antibiotic compound. From Klebsiella pneumoniae.
   1085..1206    +  polyA_signal   SV40 poly(A) signal: SV40 polyadenylation signal
   1277..1299    -  protein_bind   lac operator (fragment): The lac repressor binds to the lac operator to inhibit transcription in E. coli. This inhibition can be relieved by adding lactose or isopropyl-β-D-thiogalactopyranoside (IPTG). lac repressor encoded by lacI
   1303..1333    -  promoter       lac promoter: promoter for the E. coli lac operon
   1348..1369    -  protein_bind   CAP binding site: CAP binding activates transcription in the presence of cAMP. E. coli catabolite activator protein
   1382..1474    -  CDS            lacI (fragment): lac repressor; lacI; The lac repressor binds to the lac operator to inhibit transcription in E. coli. This inhibition can be relieved by adding lactose or isopropyl-β-D-thiogalactopyranoside (IPTG).
   1657..2245    -  rep_origin     ori: high-copy-number ColE1/pMB1/pBR322/pUC origin of replication
   2416..3276    -  CDS            AmpR: β-lactamase; bla; confers resistance to ampicillin, carbenicillin, and related antibiotics
   3277..3381    -  promoter       AmpR promoter: bla
   3440..3492    -  misc_feature   bom (fragment): basis of mobility region from pBR322
   3647..4026    +  enhancer       CMV enhancer: human cytomegalovirus immediate early enhancer
   4027..4230    +  promoter       CMV promoter: human cytomegalovirus (CMV) immediate early promoter
   4226..4259    +  LTR            5' LTR (truncated) (fragment): truncated 5' long terminal repeat (LTR) from HIV-1
   4275..4293    +  promoter       T7 promoter: promoter for bacteriophage T7 RNA polymerase
   4349..5065    +  CDS            EGFP: EGFP is a basic (constitutively fluorescent) green fluorescent protein published in 1996, derived from Aequorea victoria. It is reported to be a rapidly-maturing weak dimer with moderate acid sensitivity.
   5084..6148    +  CDS            lacI: lac repressor; lacI; The lac repressor binds to the lac operator to inhibit transcription in E. coli. This inhibition can be relieved by adding lactose or isopropyl-β-D-thiogalactopyranoside (IPTG).
   9320..11170   +  CDS            p300 core: catalytic histone acetyltransferase core of the human E1A-associated protein p300 (Delvecchio et al., 2013); EP300
  13481..13705   +  polyA_signal   bGH poly(A) signal: bovine growth hormone polyadenylation signal
  13709..13730   +  promoter       SV40 promoter (fragment): SV40 enhancer and early promoter
  13751..14179   +  rep_origin     f1 ori (sequence partly withheld): f1 bacteriophage origin of replication; arrow indicates direction of (+) strand synthesis
  14193..50      +  promoter       SV40 promoter (across the origin): SV40 enhancer and early promoter
>Addgene plasmid #179270 | GFP-LacI-p300 | addgene full sequence | sequence record 374991 | Addgene NGS Result
TATTCCAGAAGTAGTGAGGAGGCTTTTTTGGAGGCCTAGGCTTTTGCAAAAAGCTCCCGGGAGCTTGTAT
ATCCATTTTCGGATCTGATCAAGAGACAGGATGAGGATCGTTTCGCATGATTGAACAAGATGGATTGCAC
GCAGGTTCTCCGGCCGCTTGGGTGGAGAGGCTATTCGGCTATGACTGGGCACAACAGACAATCGGCTGCT
CTGATGCCGCCGTGTTCCGGCTGTCAGCGCAGGGGCGCCCGGTTCTTTTTGTCAAGACCGACCTGTCCGG
TGCCCTGAATGAACTGCAGGACGAGGCAGCGCGGCTATCGTGGCTGGCCACGACGGGCGTTCCTTGCGCA
GCTGTGCTCGACGTTGTCACTGAAGCGGGAAGGGACTGGCTGCTATTGGGCGAAGTGCCGGGGCAGGATC
TCCTGTCATCTCACCTTGCTCCTGCCGAGAAAGTATCCATCATGGCTGATGCAATGCGGCGGCTGCATAC
GCTTGATCCGGCTACCTGCCCATTCGACCACCAAGCGAAACATCGCATCGAGCGAGCACGTACTCGGATG
GAAGCCGGTCTTGTCGATCAGGATGATCTGGACGAAGAGCATCAGGGGCTCGCGCCAGCCGAACTGTTCG
CCAGGCTCAAGGCGCGCATGCCCGACGGCGAGGATCTCGTCGTGACCCATGGCGATGCCTGCTTGCCGAA
TATCATGGTGGAAAATGGCCGCTTTTCTGGATTCATCGACTGTGGCCGGCTGGGTGTGGCGGACCGCTAT
CAGGACATAGCGTTGGCTACCCGTGATATTGCTGAAGAGCTTGGCGGCGAATGGGCTGACCGCTTCCTCG
TGCTTTACGGTATCGCCGCTCCCGATTCGCAGCGCATCGCCTTCTATCGCCTTCTTGACGAGTTCTTCTG
AGCGGGACTCTGGGGTTCGAAATGACCGACCAAGCGACGCCCAACCTGCCATCACGAGATTTCGATTCCA
CCGCCGCCTTCTATGAAAGGTTGGGCTTCGGAATCGTTTTCCGGGACGCCGGCTGGATGATCCTCCAGCG
CGGGGATCTCATGCTGGAGTTCTTCGCCCACCCCAACTTGTTTATTGCAGCTTATAATGGTTACAAATAA
AGCAATAGCATCACAAATTTCACAAATAAAGCATTTTTTTCACTGCATTCTAGTTGTGGTTTGTCCAAAC
TCATCAATGTATCTTATCATGTCTGTATACCGTCGACCTCTAGCTAGAGCTTGGCGTAATCATGGTCATA
GCTGTTTCCTGTGTGAAATTGTTATCCGCTCACAATTCCACACAACATACGAGCCGGAAGCATAAAGTGT
AAAGCCTGGGGTGCCTAATGAGTGAGCTAACTCACATTAATTGCGTTGCGCTCACTGCCCGCTTTCCAGT
CGGGAAACCTGTCGTGCCAGCTGCATTAATGAATCGGCCAACGCGCGGGGAGAGGCGGTTTGCGTATTGG
GCGCTCTTCCGCTTCCTCGCTCACTGACTCGCTGCGCTCGGTCGTTCGGCTGCGGCGAGCGGTATCAGCT
CACTCAAAGGCGGTAATACGGTTATCCACAGAATCAGGGGATAACGCAGGAAAGAACATGTGAGCAAAAG
GCCAGCAAAAGGCCAGGAACCGTAAAAAGGCCGCGTTGCTGGCGTTTTTCCATAGGCTCCGCCCCCCTGA
CGAGCATCACAAAAATCGACGCTCAAGTCAGAGGTGGCGAAACCCGACAGGACTATAAAGATACCAGGCG
TTTCCCCCTGGAAGCTCCCTCGTGCGCTCTCCTGTTCCGACCCTGCCGCTTACCGGATACCTGTCCGCCT
TTCTCCCTTCGGGAAGCGTGGCGCTTTCTCATAGCTCACGCTGTAGGTATCTCAGTTCGGTGTAGGTCGT
TCGCTCCAAGCTGGGCTGTGTGCACGAACCCCCCGTTCAGCCCGACCGCTGCGCCTTATCCGGTAACTAT
CGTCTTGAGTCCAACCCGGTAAGACACGACTTATCGCCACTGGCAGCAGCCACTGGTAACAGGATTAGCA
GAGCGAGGTATGTAGGCGGTGCTACAGAGTTCTTGAAGTGGTGGCCTAACTACGGCTACACTAGAAGAAC
AGTATTTGGTATCTGCGCTCTGCTGAAGCCAGTTACCTTCGGAAAAAGAGTTGGTAGCTCTTGATCCGGC
AAACAAACCACCGCTGGTAGCGGTGGTTTTTTTGTTTGCAAGCAGCAGATTACGCGCAGAAAAAAAGGAT
CTCAAGAAGATCCTTTGATCTTTTCTACGGGGTCTGACGCTCAGTGGAACGAAAACTCACGTTAAGGGAT
TTTGGTCATGAGATTATCAAAAAGGATCTTCACCTAGATCCTTTTAAATTAAAAATGAAGTTTTAAATCA
ATCTAAAGTATATATGAGTAAACTTGGTCTGACAGTTACCAATGCTTAATCAGTGAGGCACCTATCTCAG
CGATCTGTCTATTTCGTTCATCCATAGTTGCCTGACTCCCCGTCGTGTAGATAACTACGATACGGGAGGG
CTTACCATCTGGCCCCAGTGCTGCAATGATACCGCGAGACCCACGCTCACCGGCTCCAGATTTATCAGCA
ATAAACCAGCCAGCCGGAAGGGCCGAGCGCAGAAGTGGTCCTGCAACTTTATCCGCCTCCATCCAGTCTA
TTAATTGTTGCCGGGAAGCTAGAGTAAGTAGTTCGCCAGTTAATAGTTTGCGCAACGTTGTTGCCATTGC
TACAGGCATCGTGGTGTCACGCTCGTCGTTTGGTATGGCTTCATTCAGCTCCGGTTCCCAACGATCAAGG
CGAGTTACATGATCCCCCATGTTGTGCAAAAAAGCGGTTAGCTCCTTCGGTCCTCCGATCGTTGTCAGAA
GTAAGTTGGCCGCAGTGTTATCACTCATGGTTATGGCAGCACTGCATAATTCTCTTACTGTCATGCCATC
CGTAAGATGCTTTTCTGTGACTGGTGAGTACTCAACCAAGTCATTCTGAGAATAGTGTATGCGGCGACCG
AGTTGCTCTTGCCCGGCGTCAATACGGGATAATACCGCGCCACATAGCAGAACTTTAAAAGTGCTCATCA
TTGGAAAACGTTCTTCGGGGCGAAAACTCTCAAGGATCTTACCGCTGTTGAGATCCAGTTCGATGTAACC
CACTCGTGCACCCAACTGATCTTCAGCATCTTTTACTTTCACCAGCGTTTCTGGGTGAGCAAAAACAGGA
AGGCAAAATGCCGCAAAAAAGGGAATAAGGGCGACACGGAAATGTTGAATACTCATACTCTTCCTTTTTC
AATATTATTGAAGCATTTATCAGGGTTATTGTCTCATGAGCGGATACATATTTGAATGTATTTAGAAAAA
TAAACAAATAGGGGTTCCGCGCACATTTCCCCGAAAAGTGCCACCTGACGTCGACGGATCGGGAGATCTC
CCGATCCCCTATGGTGCACTCTCAGTACAATCTGCTCTGATGCCGCATAGTTAAGCCAGTATCTGCTCCC
TGCTTGTGTGTTGGAGGTCGCTGAGTAGTGCGCGAGCAAAATTTAAGCTACAACAAGGCAAGGCTTGACC
GACAATTGCATGAAGAATCTGCTTAGGGTTAGGCGTTTTGCGCTGCTTCGCGATGTACGGGCCAGATATA
CGCGTTGACATTGATTATTGACTAGTTATTAATAGTAATCAATTACGGGGTCATTAGTTCATAGCCCATA
TATGGAGTTCCGCGTTACATAACTTACGGTAAATGGCCCGCCTGGCTGACCGCCCAACGACCCCCGCCCA
TTGACGTCAATAATGACGTATGTTCCCATAGTAACGCCAATAGGGACTTTCCATTGACGTCAATGGGTGG
AGTATTTACGGTAAACTGCCCACTTGGCAGTACATCAAGTGTATCATATGCCAAGTACGCCCCCTATTGA
CGTCAATGACGGTAAATGGCCCGCCTGGCATTATGCCCAGTACATGACCTTATGGGACTTTCCTACTTGG
CAGTACATCTACGTATTAGTCATCGCTATTACCATGGTGATGCGGTTTTGGCAGTACATCAATGGGCGTG
GATAGCGGTTTGACTCACGGGGATTTCCAAGTCTCCACCCCATTGACGTCAATGGGAGTTTGTTTTGGCA
CCAAAATCAACGGGACTTTCCAAAATGTCGTAACAACTCCGCCCCATTGACGCAAATGGGCGGTAGGCGT
GTACGGTGGGAGGTCTATATAAGCAGAGCTCTCTGGCTAACTAGAGAACCCACTGCTTACTGGCTTATCG
AAATTAATACGACTCACTATAGGGAGACCCAAGCTGGCTAGCGCTACCGGGGCCGCTCTAGCGCTACCGG
TCGCCACCATGGTGAGCAAGGGCGAGGAGCTGTTCACCGGGGTGGTGCCCATCCTGGTCGAGCTGGACGG
CGACGTAAACGGCCACAAGTTCAGCGTGTCCGGCGAGGGCGAGGGCGATGCCACCTACGGCAAGCTGACC
CTGAAGTTCATCTGCACCACCGGCAAGCTGCCCGTGCCCTGGCCCACCCTCGTGACCACCCTGACCTACG
GCGTGCAGTGCTTCAGCCGCTACCCCGACCACATGAAGCAGCACGACTTCTTCAAGTCCGCCATGCCCGA
AGGCTACGTCCAGGAGCGCACCATCTTCTTCAAGGACGACGGCAACTACAAGACCCGCGCCGAGGTGAAG
TTCGAGGGCGACACCCTGGTGAACCGCATCGAGCTGAAGGGCATCGACTTCAAGGAGGACGGCAACATCC
TGGGGCACAAGCTGGAGTACAACTACAACAGCCACAACGTCTATATCATGGCCGACAAGCAGAAGAACGG
CATCAAGGTGAACTTCAAGATCCGCCACAACATCGAGGACGGCAGCGTGCAGCTCGCCGACCACTACCAG
CAGAACACCCCCATCGGCGACGGCCCCGTGCTGCTGCCCGACAACCACTACCTGAGCACCCAGTCCGCCC
TGAGCAAAGACCCCAACGAGAAGCGCGATCACATGGTCCTGCTGGAGTTCGTGACCGCCGCCGGGATCAC
TCTCGGCATGGACGAGCTGTACAAGTCCGGACTCAGATCCATGGTGAAACCAGTAACGTTATACGATGTC
GCAGAGTATGCCGGTGTCTCTTATCAGACCGTTTCCCGCGTGGTGAACCAGGCCAGCCACGTTTCTGCGA
AAACGCGGGAAAAAGTGGAAGCGGCGATGGCGGAGCTGAATTACATTCCCAACCGCGTGGCACAACAACT
GGCGGGCAAACAGTCGTTGCTGATTGGCGTTGCCACCTCCAGTCTGGCCCTGCACGCGCCGTCGCAAATT
GTCGCGGCGATTAAATCTCGCGCCGATCAACTGGGTGCCAGCGTGGTGGTGTCGATGGTAGAACGAAGCG
GCGTCGAAGCCTGTAAAGCGGCGGTGCACAATCTTCTCGCGCAACGCGTCAGTGGGCTGATCATTAACTA
TCCGCTGGATGACCAGGATGCCATTGCTGTGGAAGCTGCCTGCACTAATGTTCCGGCGTTATTTCTTGAT
GTCTCTGACCAGACACCCATCAACAGTATTATTTTCTCCCATGAAGACGGTACGCGACTGGGCGTGGAGC
ATCTGGTCGCATTGGGTCACCAGCAAATCGCGCTGTTAGCGGGCCCATTAAGTTCTGTCTCGGCGCGTCT
GCGTCTGGCTGGCTGGCATAAATATCTCACTCGCAATCAAATTCAGCCGATAGCGGAACGGGAAGGCGAC
TGGAGTGCCATGTCCGGTTTTCAACAAACCATGCAAATGCTGAATGAGGGCATCGTTCCCACTGCGATGC
TGGTTGCCAACGATCAGATGGCGCTGGGCGCAATGCGCGCCATTACCGAGTCCGGGCTGCGCGTTGGTGC
GGATATCTCGGTAGTGGGATACGACGATACCGAAGACAGCTCATGTTATATCCCGCCGTTAACCACCATC
AAACAGGATTTTCGCCTGCTGGGGCAAACCAGCGTGGACCGCTTGCTGCAACTCTCTCAGGGCCAGGCGG
TGAAGGGCAATCAGCTGTTGCCCGTCTCACTGGTGAAAAGAAAAACCACCCTGGCGCCCAATACGCAAAC
CGCCTCTCCCCGCGCGTTGGCCGATTCATTAATGCAGCTGGCACGACAGGTTTCCCGAAGCAGCCTGAGG
GGGCGTCGACTGGGTACCATGGCCGAGAATGTGGTGGAACCGGGGCCGCCTTCAGCCAAGCGGCCTAAAC
TCTCATCTCCGGCCCTCTCGGCGTCCGCCAGCGATGGCACAGATTTTGGCTCTCTATTTGACTTGGAGCA
CGACTTACCAGATGAATTAATCAACTCTACAGAATTGGGACTAACCAATGGTGGTGATATTAATCAGCTT
CAGACAAGTCTTGGCATGGTACAAGATGCAGCTTCTAAACATAAACAGCTGTCAGAATTGCTGCGATCTG
GTAGTTCCCCTAACCTCAATATGGGAGTTGGTGGCCCAGGTCAAGTCATGGCCAGCCAGGCCCAACAGAG
CAGTCCTGGATTAGGTTTGATAAATAGCATGGTCAAAAGCCCAATGACACAGGCAGGCTTGACTTCTCCC
AACATGGGGATGGGCACTAGTGGACCAAATCAGGGTCCTACGCAGTCAACAGGTATGATGAACAGTCCAG
TAAATCAGCCTGCCATGGGAATGAACACAGGGATGAATGCGGGCATGAATCCTGGAATGTTGGCTGCAGG
CAATGGACAAGGGATAATGCCTAATCAAGTCATGAACGGTTCAATTGGAGCAGGCCGAGGGCGACAGAAT
ATGCAGTACCCAAACCCAGGCATGGGAAGTGCTGGCAACTTACTGACTGAGCCTCTTCAGCAGGGCTCTC
CCCAGATGGGAGGACAAACAGGATTGAGAGGCCCCCAGCCTCTTAAGATGGGAATGATGAACAACCCCAA
TCCTTATGGTTCACCATATACTCAGAATCCTGGACAGCAGATTGGAGCCAGTGGCCTTGGTCTCCAGATT
CAGACAAAAACTGTACTATCAAATAACTTATCTCCATTTGCTATGGACAAAAAGGCAGTTCCTGGTGGAG
GAATGCCCAACATGGGTCAACAGCCAGCCCCGCAGGTCCAGCAGCCAGGTCTGGTGACTCCAGTTGCCCA
AGGGATGGGTTCTGGAGCACATACAGCTGATCCAGAGAAGCGCAAGCTCATCCAGCAGCAGCTTGTTCTC
CTTTTGCATGCTCACAAGTGCCAGCGCCGGGAACAGGCCAATGGGGAAGTGAGGCAGTGCAACCTTCCCC
ACTGTCGCACAATGAAGAATGTCCTAAACCACATGACACACTGCCAGTCAGGCAAGTCTTGCCAAGTGGC
ACACTGTGCATCTTCTCGACAAATCATTTCACACTGGAAGAATTGTACAAGACATGATTGTCCTGTGTGT
CTCCCCCTCAAAAATGCTGGTGATAAGAGAAATCAACAGCCAATTTTGACTGGAGCACCCGTTGGACTTG
GAAATCCTAGCTCTCTAGGGGTGGGTCAACAGTCTGCCCCCAACCTAAGCACTGTTAGTCAGATTGATCC
CAGCTCCATAGAAAGAGCCTATGCAGCTCTTGGACTACCCTATCAAGTAAATCAGATGCCGACACAACCC
CAGGTGCAAGCAAAGAACCAGCAGAATCAGCAGCCTGGGCAGTCTCCCCAAGGCATGCGGCCCATGAGCA
ACATGAGTGCTAGTCCTATGGGAGTAAATGGAGGTGTAGGAGTTCAAACGCCGAGTCTTCTTTCTGACTC
AATGTTGCATTCAGCCATAAATTCTCAAAACCCAATGATGAGTGAAAATGCCAGTGTGCCCTCCCTGGGT
CCTATGCCAACAGCAGCTCAACCATCCACTACTGGAATTCGGAAACAGTGGCACGAAGATATTACTCAGG
ATCTTCGAAATCATCTTGTTCACAAACTCGTCCAAGCCATATTTCCTACGCCGGATCCTGCTGCTTTAAA
AGACAGACGGATGGAAAACCTAGTTGCATATGCTCGGAAAGTTGAAGGGGACATGTATGAATCTGCAAAC
AATCGAGCGGAATACTACCACCTTCTAGCTGAGAAAATCTATAAGATCCAGAAAGAACTAGAAGAAAAAC
GAAGGACCAGACTACAGAAGCAGAACATGCTACCAAATGCTGCAGGCATGGTTCCAGTTTCCATGAATCC
AGGGCCTAACATGGGACAGCCGCAACCAGGAATGACTTCTAATGGCCCTCTACCTGACCCAAGTATGATC
CGTGGCAGTGTGCCAAACCAGATGATGCCTCGAATAACTCCACAATCTGGTTTGAATCAATTTGGCCAGA
TGAGCATGGCCCAGCCCCCTATTGTACCCCGGCAAACCCCTCCTCTTCAGCACCATGGACAGTTGGCTCA
ACCTGGAGCTCTCAACCCGCCTATGGGCTATGGGCCTCGTATGCAACAGCCTTCCAACCAGGGCCAGTTC
CTTCCTCAGACTCAGTTCCCATCACAGGGAATGAATGTAACAAATATCCCTTTGGCTCCGTCCAGCGGTC
AAGCTCCAGTGTCTCAAGCACAAATGTCTAGTTCTTCCTGCCCGGTGAACTCTCCTATAATGCCTCCAGG
GTCTCAGGGGAGCCACATTCACTGTCCCCAGCTTCCTCAACCAGCTCTTCATCAGAATTCACCCTCGCCT
GTACCTAGTCGTACCCCCACCCCTCACCATACTCCCCCAAGCATAGGGGCTCAGCAGCCACCAGCAACAA
CAATTCCAGCCCCTGTTCCTACACCTCCTGCCATGCCACCTGGGCCACAGTCCCAGGCTCTACATCCCCC
TCCAAGGCAGACACCTACACCACCAACAACACAACTTCCCCAACAAGTGCAGCCTTCACTTCCTGCTGCA
CCTTCTGCTGACCAGCCCCAGCAGCAGCCTCGCTCACAGCAGAGCACAGCAGCGTCTGTTCCTACCCCAA
CAGCACCGCTGCTTCCTCCGCAGCCTGCAACTCCACTTTCCCAGCCAGCTGTAAGCATTGAAGGACAGGT
ATCAAATCCTCCATCTACTAGTAGCACAGAAGTGAATTCTCAGGCCATTGCTGAGAAGCAGCCTTCCCAG
GAAGTGAAGATGGAGGCCAAAATGGAAGTGGATCAACCAGAACCAGCAGATACTCAGCCGGAGGATATTT
CAGAGTCTAAAGTGGAAGACTGTAAAATGGAATCTACCGAAACAGAAGAGAGAAGCACTGAGTTAAAAAC
TGAAATAAAAGAGGAGGAAGACCAGCCAAGTACTTCAGCTACCCAGTCATCTCCGGCTCCAGGACAGTCA
AAGAAAAAGATTTTCAAACCAGAAGAACTACGACAGGCACTGATGCCAACTTTGGAGGCACTTTACCGTC
AGGATCCAGAATCCCTTCCCTTTCGTCAACCTGTGGACCCTCAGCTTTTAGGAATCCCTGATTACTTTGA
TATTGTGAAGAGCCCCATGGATCTTTCTACCATTAAGAGGAAGTTAGACACTGGACAGTATCAGGAGCCC
TGGCAGTATGTCGATGATATTTGGCTTATGTTCAATAATGCCTGGTTATATAACCGGAAAACATCACGGG
TATACAAATACTGCTCCAAGCTCTCTGAGGTCTTTGAACAAGAAATTGACCCAGTGATGCAAAGCCTTGG
ATACTGTTGTGGCAGAAAGTTGGAGTTCTCTCCACAGACACTGTGTTGCTACGGCAAACAGTTGTGCACA
ATACCTCGTGATGCCACTTATTACAGTTACCAGAACAGGTATCATTTCTGTGAGAAGTGTTTCAATGAGA
TCCAAGGGGAGAGCGTTTCTTTGGGGGATGACCCTTCCCAGCCTCAAACTACAATAAATAAAGAACAATT
TTCCAAGAGAAAAAATGACACACTGGATCCTGAACTGTTTGTTGAATGTACAGAGTGCGGAAGAAAGATG
CATCAGATCTGTGTCCTTCACCATGAGATCATCTGGCCTGCTGGATTCGTCTGTGATGGCTGTTTAAAGA
AAAGTGCACGAACTAGGAAAGAAAATAAGTTTTCTGCTAAAAGGTTGCCATCTACCAGACTTGGCACCTT
TCTAGAGAATCGTGTGAATGACTTTCTGAGGCGACAGAATCACCCTGAGTCAGGAGAGGTCACTGTTAGA
GTAGTTCATGCTTCTGACAAAACCGTGGAAGTAAAACCAGGCATGAAAGCAAGGTTTGTGGACAGTGGAG
AGATGGCAGAATCCTTTCCATACCGAACCAAAGCCCTCTTTGCCTTTGAAGAAATTGATGGTGTTGACCT
GTGCTTCTTTGGCATGCATGTTCAAGAGTATGGCTCTGACTGCCCTCCACCCAACCAGAGGAGAGTATAC
ATATCTTACCTCGATAGTGTTCATTTCTTCCGTCCTAAATGCTTGAGGACTGCAGTCTATCATGAAATCC
TAATTGGATATTTAGAATATGTCAAGAAATTAGGTTACACAACAGGGCATATTTGGGCATGTCCACCAAG
TGAGGGAGATGATTATATCTTCCATTGCCATCCTCCTGACCAGAAGATACCCAAGCCCAAGCGACTGCAG
GAATGGTACAAAAAAATGCTTGACAAGGCTGTATCAGAGCGTATTGTCCATGACTACAAGGATATTTTTA
AACAAGCTACTGAAGATAGATTAACAAGTGCAAAGGAATTGCCTTATTTCGAGGGTGATTTCTGGCCCAA
TGTTCTGGAAGAAAGCATTAAGGAACTGGAACAGGAGGAAGAAGAGAGAAAACGAGAGGAAAACACCAGC
AATGAAAGCACAGATGTGACCAAGGGAGACAGCAAAAATGCTAAAAAGAAGAATAATAAGAAAACCAGCA
AAAATAAGAGCAGCCTGAGTAGGGGCAACAAGAAGAAACCCGGGATGCCCAATGTATCTAACGACCTCTC
ACAGAAACTATATGCCACCATGGAGAAGCATAAAGAGGTCTTCTTTGTGATCCGCCTCATTGCTGGCCCT
GCTGCCAACTCCCTGCCTCCCATTGTTGATCCTGATCCTCTCATCCCCTGCGATCTGATGGATGGTCGGG
ATGCGTTTCTCACGCTGGCAAGGGACAAGCACCTGGAGTTCTCTTCACTCCGAAGAGCCCAGTGGTCCAC
CATGTGCATGCTGGTGGAGCTGCACACGCAGAGCCAGGACCGCTTTGTCTACACCTGCAATGAATGCAAG
CACCATGTGGAGACACGCTGGCACTGTACTGTCTGTGAGGATTATGACTTGTGTATCACCTGCTATAACA
CTAAAAACCATGACCACAAAATGGAGAAACTAGGCCTTGGCTTAGATGATGAGAGCAACAACCAGCAGGC
TGCAGCCACCCAGAGCCCAGGCGATTCTCGCCGCCTGAGTATCCAGCGCTGCATCCAGTCTCTGGTCCAT
GCTTGCCAGTGTCGGAATGCCAATTGCTCACTGCCATCCTGCCAGAAGATGAAGCGGGTTGTGCAGCATA
CCAAGGGTTGCAAACGGAAAACCAATGGCGGGTGCCCCATCTGCAAGCAGCTCATTGCCCTCTGCTGCTA
CCATGCCAAGCACTGCCAGGAGAACAAATGCCCGGTGCCGTTCTGCCTAAACATCAAGCAGAAGCTCCGG
CAGCAACAGCTGCAGCACCGACTACAGCAGGCCCAAATGCTTCGCAGGAGGATGGCCAGCATGCAGCGGA
CTGGTGTGGTTGGGCAGCAACAGGGCCTCCCTTCCCCCACTCCTGCCACTCCAACGACACCAACTGGCCA
ACAGCCAACCACCCCGCAGACGCCCCAGCCCACTTCTCAGCCTCAGCCTACCCCTCCCAATAGCATGCCA
CCCTACTTGCCCAGGACTCAAGCTGCTGGCCCTGTGTCCCAGGGTAAGGCAGCAGGCCAGGTGACCCCTC
CAACCCCTCCTCAGACTGCTCAGCCACCCCTTCCAGGGCCCCCACCTGCAGCAGTGGAAATGGCAATGCA
GATTCAGAGAGCAGCGGAGACGCAGCGCCAGATGGCCCACGTGCAAATTTTTCAAAGGCCAATCCAACAC
CAGATGCCCCCGATGACTCCCATGGCCCCCATGGGTATGAACCCACCTCCCATGACCAGAGGTCCCAGTG
GGCATTTGGAGCCAGGGATGGGACCGACAGGGATGCAGCAACAGCCACCCTGGAGCCAAGGAGGATTGCC
TCAGCCCCAGCAACTACAGTCTGGGATGCCAAGGCCAGCCATGATGTCAGTGGCCCAGCATGGTCAACCT
TTGAACATGGCTCCACAACCAGGATTGGGCCAGGTAGGTATCAGCCCACTCAAACCAGGCACTGTGTCTC
AACAAGCCTTACAAAACCTTTTGCGGACTCTCAGGTCTCCCAGCTCTCCCCTGCAGCAGCAACAGGTGCT
TAGTATCCTTCACGCCAACCCCCAGCTGTTGGCTGCATTCATCAAGCAGCGGGCTGCCAAGTATGCCAAC
TCTAATCCACAACCCATCCCTGGGCAGCCTGGCATGCCCCAGGGGCAGCCAGGGCTACAGCCACCTACCA
TGCCAGGTCAGCAGGGGGTCCACTCCAATCCAGCCATGCAGAACATGAATCCAATGCAGGCGGGCGTTCA
GAGGGCTGGCCTGCCCCAGCAGCAACCACAGCAGCAACTCCAGCCACCCATGGGAGGGATGAGCCCCCAG
GCTCAGCAGATGAACATGAACCACAACACCATGCCTTCACAATTCCGAGACATCTTGAGACGACAGCAAA
TGATGCAACAGCAGCAGCAACAGGGAGCAGGGCCAGGAATAGGCCCTGGAATGGCCAACCATAACCAGTT
CCAGCAACCCCAAGGAGTTGGCTACCCACCACAGCAGCAGCAGCGGATGCAGCATCACATGCAACAGATG
CAACAAGGAAATATGGGACAGATAGGCCAGCTTCCCCAGGCCTTGGGAGCAGAGGCAGGTGCCAGTCTAC
AGGCCTATCAGCAGCGACTCCTTCAGCAACAGATGGGGTCCCCTGTTCAGCCCAACCCCATGAGCCCCCA
GCAGCATATGCTCCCAAATCAGGCCCAGTCCCCACACCTACAAGGCCAGCAGATCCCTAATTCTCTCTCC
AATCAAGTGCGCTCTCCCCAGCCTGTCCCTTCTCCACGGCCACAGTCCCAGCCCCCCCACTCCAGTCCTT
CCCCAAGGATGCAGCCTCAGCCTTCTCCACACCACGTTTCCCCACAGACAAGTTCCCCACATCCTGGACT
GGTAGCTGCCCAGGCCAACCCCATGGAACAAGGGCATTTTGCCAGCCCGGACCAGAATTCAATGCTTTCT
CAGCTTGCTAGCAATCCAGGCATGGCAAACCTCCATGGTGCAAGCGCCACGGACCTGGGACTCAGCACCG
ATAACTCAGACTTGAATTCAAACCTCTCACAGAGTACACTAGACATACACCTCGAGGATCGATTAAGTAG
CTAACTAGAGGGCCCGTTTAAACCCGCTGATCAGCCTCGACTGTGCCTTCTAGTTGCCAGCCATCTGTTG
TTTGCCCCTCCCCCGTGCCTTCCTTGACCCTGGAAGGTGCCACTCCCACTGTCCTTTCCTAATAAAATGA
GGAAATTGCATCGCATTGTCTGAGTAGGTGTCATTCTATTCTGGGGGGTGGGGTGGGGCAGGACAGCAAG
GGGGAGGATTGGGAAGACAATAGCAGGCATGCTGGGGATGCGGTGGGCTCTATGGCTTCTGAGGCGGAAA
GAACCAGCTGGGGCTCTAGGGGGTATCCCC
[124 nt withheld, positions 13751-13874]
C
[91 nt withheld, positions 13876-13966]
A
[49 nt withheld, positions 13968-14016]
CCTTTGACGTTGGAGTCCACGTTCTTT
[37 nt withheld, positions 14044-14080]
ACCCTATCTCGGTCTATTCTTTTGATTTATAAGGGATTTTGCCGATTTCGGCCTATTGGTTAAAAAATGA
GCTGATTTAACAAAAATTTAACGCGAATTAATTCTGTGGAATGTGTGTCAGTTAGGGTGTGGAAAGTCCC
CAGGCTCCCCAGCAGGCAGAAGTATGCAAAGCATGCATCTCAATTAGTCAGCAACCAGGTGTGGAAAGTC
CCCAGGCTCCCCAGCAGGCAGAAGTATGCAAAGCATGCATCTCAATTAGTCAGCAACCATAGTCCCGCCC
CTAACTCCGCCCATCCCGCCCCTAACTCCGCCCAGTTCCGCCCATTCTCCGCCCCATGGCTGACTAATTT
TTTTTATTTATGCAGAGGCCGAGGCCGCCTCTGCCTCTGAGC
